>Addgene plasmid #147811 | pT7-EGFP-C1-HsDCP2-D15AR19A_V | depositor full sequence | sequence record 290258 | Full Sequence
TAGTTATTAATAGTAATCAATTACGGGGTCATTAGTTCATAGCCCATATATGGAGTTCCGCGTTACATAA
CTTACGGTAAATGGCCCGCCTGGCTGACCGCCCAACGACCCCCGCCCATTGACGTCAATAATGACGTATG
TTCCCATAGTAACGCCAATAGGGACTTTCCATTGACGTCAATGGGTGGAGTATTTACGGTAAACTGCCCA
CTTGGCAGTACATCAAGTGTATCATATGCCAAGTACGCCCCCTATTGACGTCAATGACGGTAAATGGCCC
GCCTGGCATTATGCCCAGTACATGACCTTATGGGACTTTCCTACTTGGCAGTACATCTACGTATTAGTCA
TCGCTATTACCATGGTGATGCGGTTTTGGCAGTACATCAATGGGCGTGGATAGCGGTTTGACTCACGGGG
ATTTCCAAGTCTCCACCCCATTGACGTCAATGGGAGTTTGTTTTGGCACCAAAATCAACGGGACTTTCCA
AAATGTCGTAACAACTCCGCCCCATTGACGCAAATGGGCGGTAGGCGTGTACGGTGGGAGGTCTATATAA
GCAGAGCTCTCTGGCTAACTAGAGAACCCACTGCTTACTGGCTTATCGAAATTAATACGACTCACTATAG
GGAGACCCAAGCTCTAGCGCTACCGGTCGCCACCATGGTGAGCAAGGGCGAGGAGCTGTTCACCGGGGTG
GTGCCCATCCTGGTCGAGCTGGACGGCGACGTAAACGGCCACAAGTTCAGCGTGTCCGGCGAGGGCGAGG
GCGATGCCACCTACGGCAAGCTGACCCTGAAGTTCATCTGCACCACCGGCAAGCTGCCCGTGCCCTGGCC
CACCCTCGTGACCACCCTGACCTACGGCGTGCAGTGCTTCAGCCGCTACCCCGACCACATGAAGCAGCAC
GACTTCTTCAAGTCCGCCATGCCCGAAGGCTACGTCCAGGAGCGCACCATCTTCTTCAAGGACGACGGCA
ACTACAAGACCCGCGCCGAGGTGAAGTTCGAGGGCGACACCCTGGTGAACCGCATCGAGCTGAAGGGCAT
CGACTTCAAGGAGGACGGCAACATCCTGGGGCACAAGCTGGAGTACAACTACAACAGCCACAACGTCTAT
ATCATGGCCGACAAGCAGAAGAACGGCATCAAGGTGAACTTCAAGATCCGCCACAACATCGAGGACGGCA
GCGTGCAGCTCGCCGACCACTACCAGCAGAACACCCCCATCGGCGACGGCCCCGTGCTGCTGCCCGACAA
CCACTACCTGAGCACCCAGTCCGCCCTGAGCAAAGACCCCAACGAGAAGCGCGATCACATGGTCCTGCTG
GAGTTCGTGACCGCCGCCGGGATCACTCTCGGCATGGACGAGCTGTACAAGTCCGGACTCAGATCTATGG
AGACCAAACGGGTGGAGATTCCCGGCAGCGTCCTGGACGCTCTCTGCAGCGCATTTATTTTGCATATTCC
CAGCGAGGAAAGAGACAATGCAATCCGAGTGTGTTTTCAGATTGAACTTGCCCATTGGTTTTACTTGGAT
TTCTACATGCAGAACACACCAGGATTACCTCAGTGTGGGATAAGAGACTTTGCTAAAGCTGTCTTCAGTC
ATTGTCCGTTTTTGCTGCCTCAAGGTGAAGATGTGGAAAAAGTTTTGGATGAATGGAAGGAATATAAAAT
G
[447 nt withheld, positions 1682-2128]
GATTCCTCAGACAGTGACAATGGATTTTCCTCAACTGGTAGCACGCCGGCTAAACCCACTGTGGAAAAAT
TGAGTCGAACCAAATTCCGCCACAGTCAGCAGTTATTTCCTGACGGTTCTCCTGGTGACCAGTGGGTAAA
GCACAGGCAACCACTGCAGCAAAAGCCATATAATAATCATTCTGAAATGTCTGACCTTTTAAAAGGAAAG
AATCAAAGTATGAGGGGAAATGGCAGAAAACAGTATCAAGATTCACCTAATCAAAAGAAAAGAACAAATG
GGCTTCAGCCAGCAAAGCAGCAGAATTCTTTGATGAAGTGTGAAAAGAAACTTCATCCACGGAAACTTCA
GGATAATTTTGAAACAGATGCTGTATATGACTTGCCTAGCTCCAGTGAAGACCAGTTGCTAGAACATGCT
GAGGGACAGCCCGTGGCATGTAATGGACATTGCAAGTTCCCCTTTTCATCCAGAGCCTTTTTGAGTTTCA
AGTTTGACCATAATGCTATAATGAAAATCTTGGACCTTTGAGGATCCACCGGATCTAGATAACTGATCAT
AATCAGCCATACCACATTTGTAGAGGTTTTACTTGCTTTAAAAAACCTCCCACACCTCCCCCTGAACCTG
AAACATAAAATGAATGCAATTGTTGTTGTTAACTTGTTTATTGCAGCTTATAATGGTTACAAATAAAGCA
ATAGCATCACAAATTTCACAAATAAAGCATTTTTTTCACTGCATTCTAGTTGTGGTTTGTCCAAACTCAT
CAATGTATCTTAACGCGTAAATTGTAAGCGTTAATATTTTGTTAAAATTCGCGTTAAATTTTTGTTAAAT
CAGCTCATTTTTTAACCAATAGGCCGAAATCGGCAAAATCCCTTATAAATCAAAAGAATAGACCGAGATA
GGGT
[37 nt withheld, positions 3043-3079]
AAAGAACGTGGACTCCAACGTCAAAGG
[49 nt withheld, positions 3107-3155]
T
[91 nt withheld, positions 3157-3247]
G
[124 nt withheld, positions 3249-3372]
CAGGTGGCACTTTTCGGGGAAATGTGCGCGGAACCCCTATTTGTTTATTTTTCTAAATACATTCAAATAT
GTATCCGCTCATGAGACAATAACCCTGATAAATGCTTCAATAATATTGAAAAAGGAAGAGTCCTGAGGCG
GAAAGAACCAGCTGTGGAATGTGTGTCAGTTAGGGTGTGGAAAGTCCCCAGGCTCCCCAGCAGGCAGAAG
TATGCAAAGCATGCATCTCAATTAGTCAGCAACCAGGTGTGGAAAGTCCCCAGGCTCCCCAGCAGGCAGA
AGTATGCAAAGCATGCATCTCAATTAGTCAGCAACCATAGTCCCGCCCCTAACTCCGCCCATCCCGCCCC
TAACTCCGCCCAGTTCCGCCCATTCTCCGCCCCATGGCTGACTAATTTTTTTTATTTATGCAGAGGCCGA
GGCCGCCTCGGCCTCTGAGCTATTCCAGAAGTAGTGAGGAGGCTTTTTTGGAGGCCTAGGCTTTTGCAAA
GATCGATCAAGAGACAGGATGAGGATCGTTTCGCATGATTGAACAAGATGGATTGCACGCAGGTTCTCCG
GCCGCTTGGGTGGAGAGGCTATTCGGCTATGACTGGGCACAACAGACAATCGGCTGCTCTGATGCCGCCG
TGTTCCGGCTGTCAGCGCAGGGGCGCCCGGTTCTTTTTGTCAAGACCGACCTGTCCGGTGCCCTGAATGA
ACTGCAAGACGAGGCAGCGCGGCTATCGTGGCTGGCCACGACGGGCGTTCCTTGCGCAGCTGTGCTCGAC
GTTGTCACTGAAGCGGGAAGGGACTGGCTGCTATTGGGCGAAGTGCCGGGGCAGGATCTCCTGTCATCTC
ACCTTGCTCCTGCCGAGAAAGTATCCATCATGGCTGATGCAATGCGGCGGCTGCATACGCTTGATCCGGC
TACCTGCCCATTCGACCACCAAGCGAAACATCGCATCGAGCGAGCACGTACTCGGATGGAAGCCGGTCTT
GTCGATCAGGATGATCTGGACGAAGAGCATCAGGGGCTCGCGCCAGCCGAACTGTTCGCCAGGCTCAAGG
CGAGCATGCCCGACGGCGAGGATCTCGTCGTGACCCATGGCGATGCCTGCTTGCCGAATATCATGGTGGA
AAATGGCCGCTTTTCTGGATTCATCGACTGTGGCCGGCTGGGTGTGGCGGACCGCTATCAGGACATAGCG
TTGGCTACCCGTGATATTGCTGAAGAGCTTGGCGGCGAATGGGCTGACCGCTTCCTCGTGCTTTACGGTA
TCGCCGCTCCCGATTCGCAGCGCATCGCCTTCTATCGCCTTCTTGACGAGTTCTTCTGAGCGGGACTCTG
GGGTTCGAAATGACCGACCAAGCGACGCCCAACCTGCCATCACGAGATTTCGATTCCACCGCCGCCTTCT
ATGAAAGGTTGGGCTTCGGAATCGTTTTCCGGGACGCCGGCTGGATGATCCTCCAGCGCGGGGATCTCAT
GCTGGAGTTCTTCGCCCACCCTAGGGGGAGGCTAACTGAAACACGGAAGGAGACAATACCGGAAGGAACC
CGCGCTATGACGGCAATAAAAAGACAGAATAAAACGCACGGTGTTGGGTCGTTTGTTCATAAACGCGGGG
TTCGGTCCCAGGGCTGGCACTCTGTCGATACCCCACCGAGACCCCATTGGGGCCAATACGCCCGCGTTTC
TTCCTTTTCCCCACCCCACCCCCCAAGTTCGGGTGAAGGCCCAGGGCTCGCAGCCAACGTCGGGGCGGCA
GGCCCTGCCATAGCCTCAGGTTACTCATATATACTTTAGATTGATTTAAAACTTCATTTTTAATTTAAAA
GGATCTAGGTGAAGATCCTTTTTGATAATCTCATGACCAAAATCCCTTAACGTGAGTTTTCGTTCCACTG
AGCGTCAGACCCCGTAGAAAAGATCAAAGGATCTTCTTGAGATCCTTTTTTTCTGCGCGTAATCTGCTGC
TTGCAAACAAAAAAACCACCGCTACCAGCGGTGGTTTGTTTGCCGGATCAAGAGCTACCAACTCTTTTTC
CGAAGGTAACTGGCTTCAGCAGAGCGCAGATACCAAATACTGTCCTTCTAGTGTAGCCGTAGTTAGGCCA
CCACTTCAAGAACTCTGTAGCACCGCCTACATACCTCGCTCTGCTAATCCTGTTACCAGTGGCTGCTGCC
AGTGGCGATAAGTCGTGTCTTACCGGGTTGGACTCAAGACGATAGTTACCGGATAAGGCGCAGCGGTCGG
GCTGAACGGGGGGTTCGTGCACACAGCCCAGCTTGGAGCGAACGACCTACACCGAACTGAGATACCTACA
GCGTGAGCTATGAGAAAGCGCCACGCTTCCCGAAGGGAGAAAGGCGGACAGGTATCCGGTAAGCGGCAGG
GTCGGAACAGGAGAGCGCACGAGGGAGCTTCCAGGGGGAAACGCCTGGTATCTTTATAGTCCTGTCGGGT
TTCGCCACCTCTGACTTGAGCGTCGATTTTTGTGATGCTCGTCAGGGGGGCGGAGCCTATGGAAAAACGC
CAGCAACGCGGCCTTTTTACGGTTCCTGGCCTTTTGCTGGCCTTTTGCTCACATGTTCTTTCCTGCGTTA
TCCCCTGATTCTGTGGATAACCGTATTACCGCCATGCAT
Features (pLannotate 1.2.2; 16 found; start..end, strand, type, name):
     61..364     +  enhancer       CMV enhancer: human cytomegalovirus immediate early enhancer
    365..568     +  promoter       CMV promoter: human cytomegalovirus (CMV) immediate early promoter
    564..597     +  LTR            5' LTR (truncated) (fragment): truncated 5' long terminal repeat (LTR) from HIV-1
    613..631     +  promoter       T7 promoter: promoter for bacteriophage T7 RNA polymerase
    665..1381    +  CDS            EGFP: EGFP is a basic (constitutively fluorescent) green fluorescent protein published in 1996, derived from Aequorea victoria. It is reported to be a rapidly-maturing weak dimer with moderate acid sensitivity.
   1397..2656    +  CDS            DCP2 (sequence partly withheld): DCP2_HUMAN - Also known as NUDT20. Experimental evidence at protein level: Swiss-Prot protein existence level 1. Decapping metalloenzyme that catalyzes the cleavage of the cap structure on mRNAs (PubMed:12417715, PubMed:12218187, PubMed:12923261, PubMed:21070968, PubMed:28002401). Removes the 7- methyl guanine cap structure from mRNA molecules, yielding a 5'- phosphorylated mRNA fragment and 7m-GDP (PubMed:12486012, PubMed:12923261, PubMed:21070968, PubMed:28002401). Necessary for the degradation of mRNAs, both in normal mRNA turnover and in nonsense- mediated mRNA decay (PubMed:14527413). Pla
   2682..2766    +  CDS            large T antigen (fragment): large T antigen from SV40 (simian virus 40)
   2789..2910    +  polyA_signal   SV40 poly(A) signal: SV40 polyadenylation signal
   2944..3372    -  rep_origin     f1 ori (sequence partly withheld): f1 bacteriophage origin of replication; arrow indicates direction of (+) strand synthesis
   3399..3503    +  promoter       AmpR promoter: bla
   3505..3862    +  promoter       SV40 promoter: SV40 enhancer and early promoter
   3897..4691    +  CDS            NeoR/KanR: aminoglycoside phosphotransferase from Tn5; aph(3')-II (or nptII); confers resistance to neomycin, kanamycin, and G418 (Geneticin®)
   4712..4864    +  CDS            ble (fragment): BLE_KLEPN - Experimental evidence at protein level: Swiss-Prot protein existence level 1. Binding protein with a strong affinity to the bleomycin family of antibiotics. Binds to CL990; an antimitotic-antibiotic compound. From Klebsiella pneumoniae.
   4923..4970    +  polyA_signal   HSV TK poly(A) signal: herpes simplex virus thymidine kinase polyadenylation signal (Cole and Stacy, 1985)
   5061..5077    -  polyA_signal   bGH poly(A) signal (fragment): bovine growth hormone polyadenylation signal
   5299..5887    +  rep_origin     ori: high-copy-number ColE1/pMB1/pBR322/pUC origin of replication
