[The description below was written by a language model from this plasmid's Addgene catalogue record and pLannotate feature annotations shown in this document.]
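Description:
pT7-EGFP-C1-HsDCP2-D15AR19A_V is a 6,001 nt mammalian expression plasmid encoding human DCP2, the mRNA decapping enzyme (also called NUDT20), fused to the C-terminus of EGFP. The catalogue lists the backbone as unknown, but the name and feature layout match an EGFP-C1-style vector with a T7 promoter added. The CMV immediate-early enhancer and promoter drive transcription in mammalian cells. The bacteriophage T7 promoter lies just upstream of the EGFP coding sequence, which would also allow transcription by T7 RNA polymerase. EGFP is followed by the DCP2 open reading frame, and the SV40 polyadenylation signal terminates the unit. As the construct name indicates, the insert carries the D15A and R19A substitutions. The record additionally notes two silent changes relative to the NCBI reference sequence.

The plasmid is propagated in E. coli at high copy number from a ColE1/pUC-type origin under kanamycin selection. An f1 origin is also present. The Tn5 NeoR/KanR gene sits behind tandem bacterial (bla) and SV40 early promoters and ends in an HSV TK polyadenylation signal, so the same marker gives kanamycin resistance in bacteria and can support G418 selection in mammalian cells. Several short annotations (HIV-1 LTR, SV40 large T antigen, ble and bGH poly(A) fragments) are most likely incidental matches to backbone sequence rather than functional elements.

The stated purpose is mammalian expression of the mutant protein, and the GFP tag would permit its localisation or capture. The associated publication concerns activation of DCP2 by DCP1 on the EDC4 scaffold, but the record does not say what effect these two substitutions have. The depositor notes that the sequence may be theoretical or based on Sanger reads.
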