Addgene plasmid #147811: pT7-EGFP-C1-HsDCP2-D15AR19A_V
Purpose: Mammalian Expression of HsDCP2-D15AR19A
Depositing lab: Elisa Izaurralde. Depositing organization: Max Planck Institute for Developmental Biology. Publication: The activation of the decapping enzyme DCP2 by DCP1 occurs on the EDC4 scaffold and involves a conserved loop in DCP1. Chang CT, Bercovich N, Loh B, Jonas S, Izaurralde E. Nucleic Acids Res. 2014 Apr;42(8):5217-33. doi: 10.1093/nar/gku129. Epub 2014 Feb 8. PubMed 24510189.
Backbone
  Vector backbone: Unknown
  Vector type: Mammalian Expression
Growth in bacteria
  Bacterial resistance: Kanamycin, 50 μg/mL
  Growth temperature: 37°C
  Growth strain: DH5alpha
  Copy number: High Copy
Gene/Insert
  Gene/Insert name: HsDCP2-D15AR19A
  Species: H. sapiens (human)
  Mutation: Two silent mutations compared to the sequence given by NCBI: AY135173.1
  Entrez Gene: DCP2 (a.k.a. NUDT20)
  Cloning method: Unknown
Terms and licenses: Academic/Nonprofit Terms; Industry Terms: Not Available to Industry
Depositor comments: Plasmids from this collection were made available to the research community and donated after the lab closed. Please note that the sequence provided by the depositing laboratory may be theoretical/predicted or based on Sanger sequencing results. There may be discrepancies between sequencing results obtained by Addgene and the depositor sequence. If an Addgene verified sequence is not available, please contact before placing your order to request that our lab fully sequence the plasmid.
How to cite: pT7-EGFP-C1-HsDCP2-D15AR19A_V was a gift from Elisa Izaurralde (Addgene plasmid # 147811 ; http://n2t.net/addgene:147811 ; RRID:Addgene_147811)
